LOCUS       pR0035.6_pLac_C2C2.7 8480 bp ds-DNA circular 13-JUL-2016
DEFINITION  .
FEATURES             Location/Qualifiers
     misc_feature    2196..2225
                     /label="lac promoter"
                     /ApEinfo_revcolor=#7ea7d8
                     /ApEinfo_fwdcolor=#7ea7d8
     misc_feature    6488..6522
                     /label="DR"
                     /ApEinfo_revcolor=#f8d3a9
                     /ApEinfo_fwdcolor=#f8d3a9
     misc_feature    2232..2239
                     /label="Eco31I recognition and cut site"
                     /ApEinfo_revcolor=#7ea7d8
                     /ApEinfo_fwdcolor=#7ea7d8
     misc_feature    2240..6394
                     /label="C2c2-7"
                     /ApEinfo_revcolor=#b1ff67
                     /ApEinfo_fwdcolor=#b1ff67
     misc_feature    2226..2231
                     /label="Shine-Dalgarno sequence"
                     /ApEinfo_revcolor=#7ea7d8
                     /ApEinfo_fwdcolor=#7ea7d8
     misc_feature    6433..6467
                     /label="DR"
                     /ApEinfo_revcolor=#b4abac
                     /ApEinfo_fwdcolor=#b4abac
     misc_feature    6398..6432
                     /label="J23119 Promoter"
                     /ApEinfo_revcolor=#84b0dc
                     /ApEinfo_fwdcolor=#84b0dc
     misc_feature    1208..1348
                     /label="part of IS1 from Tn9"
                     /ApEinfo_revcolor=#f8d3a9
                     /ApEinfo_fwdcolor=#f8d3a9
     misc_feature    6468..6487
                     /label="BsmBI insertion site"
                     /ApEinfo_revcolor=#9eafd2
                     /ApEinfo_fwdcolor=#9eafd2
     CDS             complement(328..984)
                     /label="CmR"
                     /ApEinfo_revcolor=#fff79a
                     /ApEinfo_fwdcolor=#fff79a
     misc_feature    1613..2158
                     /label="ori"
                     /ApEinfo_revcolor=#c7b0e3
                     /ApEinfo_fwdcolor=#c7b0e3
     misc_feature    6580..7770
                     /label="TcR"
                     /ApEinfo_revcolor=#d59687
                     /ApEinfo_fwdcolor=#d59687
ORIGIN
        1 cctacatctg tattaacgaa gcgctaaccg tttttatcag gctctgggag gcagaataaa
       61 tgatcatatc gtcaattatt acctccacgg ggagagcctg agcaaactgg cctcaggcat
      121 ttgagaagca cacggtcaca ctgcttccgg tagtcaataa accggtaaac cagcaataga
      181 cataagcggc tatttaacga ccctgccctg aaccgacgac cgggtcgaat ttgctttcga
      241 atttctgcca ttcatccgct tattatcact tattcaggcg tagcAaccag gcgtttaagg
      301 gcaccaataa ctgccttaaa aaaattacgc cccgccctgc cactcatcgc agtactgttg
      361 taattcatta agcattctgc cgacatggaa gccatcacaA ACggcatgat gaacctgaat
      421 cgccagcggc atcagcacct tgtcgccttg cgtataatat ttgcccatgg tgaaaacggg
      481 ggcgaagaag ttgtccatat tggccacgtt taaatcaaaa ctggtgaaac tcacccaggg
      541 attggctgaC ACgaaaaaca tattctcaat aaacccttta gggaaatagg ccaggttttc
      601 accgtaacac gccacatctt gcgaatatat gtgtagaaac tgccggaaat cgtcgtggta
      661 ttcactccag agcgatgaaa acgtttcagt ttgctcatgg aaaacggtgt aacaagggtg
      721 aacactatcc catatcacca gctcaccgtc tttcattgcc atacggaatt ccggatgagc
      781 attcatcagg cgggcaagaa tgtgaataaa ggccggataa aacttgtgct tatttttctt
      841 tacggtcttt aaaaaggccg taatatccag ctgaacggtc tggttatagg tacattgagc
      901 aactgactga aatgcctcaa aatgttcttt acgatgccat tgggatatat caacggtggt
      961 atatccagtg atttttttct ccattttagc ttccttagct cctgaaaatc tcgataactc
     1021 aaaaaatacg cccggtagtg atcttatttc attatggtga aagttggaac ctcttacgtg
     1081 ccgatcaacg tgtcattttc gccaaaagtt ggcccagggc ttcccggtat caacagggac
     1141 accaggattt atttattctg cgaagtgatc ttccgtcaca ggtatttatt cggcgcaaag
     1201 tgcgtcgggt gatgctgcca acttactgat ttagtgtatg atggtgtttt tgaggtgctc
     1261 cagtggcttc tgtttctatc agctgtccct cctgttcagc tactgacggg gtggtgcgta
     1321 acggcaaaag caccgccgga catcagcgct agcggagtgt atactggctt actatgttgg
     1381 cactgatgag ggtgtcagtg aagtgcttca tgtggcagga gaaaaaaggc tgcaccggtg
     1441 cgtcagcaga atatgtgata caggatatat tccgcttcct cgctcactga ctcgctacgc
     1501 tcggtcgttc gactgcggcg agcggaaatg gcttacgaac ggggcggaga tttcctggaa
     1561 gatgccagga agatacttaa cagggaagtg agagggccgc ggcaaagccg tttttccata
     1621 ggctccgccc ccctgacaag catcacgaaa tctgacgctc aaatcagtgg tggcgaaacc
     1681 cgacaggact ataaagatac caggcgtttc cccctggcgg ctccctcgtg cgctctcctg
     1741 ttcctgcctt tcggtttacc ggtgtcattc cgctgttatg gccgcgtttg tctcattcca
     1801 cgcctgacac tcagttccgg gtaggcagtt cgctccaagc tggactgtat gcacgaaccc
     1861 cccgttcagt ccgaccgctg cgccttatcc ggtaactatc gtcttgagtc caacccggaa
     1921 agacatgcaa aagcaccact ggcagcagcc actggtaatt gatttagagg agttagtctt
     1981 gaagtcatgc gccggttaag gctaaactga aaggacaagt tttggtgact gcgctcctcc
     2041 aagccagtta cctcggttca aagagttggt agctcagaga accttcgaaa aaccgccctg
     2101 caaggcggtt ttttcgtttt cagagcaaga gattacgcgc agaccaaaac gatctcaaga
     2161 agatcatctt attaatcaga taaaatattt ctagatttac actttatgct tccggctcgt
     2221 atgttAGGAG Gtcttatcca tgaagttctc taaggtggac cacacccgga gcgccgtggg
     2281 catccagaag gccaccgact ctgtgcacgg catgctgtat accgacccca agaagcagga
     2341 agtgaatgat ctggacaaga ggtttgatca gctgaacgtg aaggccaagc gcctgtataa
     2401 cgtgttcaat cagtccaagg ccgaggagga cgatgacgag aagcggtttg gcaaggtggt
     2461 gaagaagctg aacagagagc tgaaggacct gctgttccac cgggaggtga gcagatacaa
     2521 ctccatcggc aatgccaagt ataactacta tggcatcaag tccaaccctg aggagatcgt
     2581 gtctaatctg ggcatggtgg agagcctgaa gggagagcgg gacccccaga aagtgatcag
     2641 caagctgctg ctgtactatc tgagaaaggg cctgaagcct ggcaccgacg gcctgaggat
     2701 gatcctggag gcctcctgcg gcctgcgcaa gctgtctggc gatgagaagg agctgaaggt
     2761 gttcctgcag accctggatg aggactttga gaagaaaacc ttcaagaaga acctgatccg
     2821 gtctatcgag aaccagaata tggccgtgca gccaagcaac gagggcgacc ccatcatcgg
     2881 catcacccag ggccggttta atagccagaa gaacgaggag aagtccgcca tcgagagaat
     2941 gatgtctatg tacgccgatc tgaacgagga ccacagggag gatgtgctgc gcaagctgcg
     3001 gagactgaat gtgctgtatt tcaacgtgga caccgagaaa accgaggagc ccaccctgcc
     3061 tggagaggtg gatacaaatc cagtgtttga agtgtggcac gaccacgaga agggcaagga
     3121 gaacgataga cagtttgcca ccttcgccaa gatcctgacc gaggacaggg agacacgcaa
     3181 gaaggagaag ctggccgtga aggaggccct gaatgacctg aagagcgcca tcagggatca
     3241 caacatcatg gcctaccgct gttccatcaa ggtgaccgag caggataagg acggcctgtt
     3301 ctttgaggac cagcggatca atagattctg gattcaccac atcgagtctg ccgtggagag
     3361 aatcctggcc agcatcaacc ccgagaagct gtataagctg cgcatcggct atctgggcga
     3421 gaaagtgtgg aaggatctgc tgaattacct gagcatcaag tatatcgccg tgggcaaggc
     3481 cgtgttccac tttgccatgg aggacctggg caagaccggc caggatatcg agctgggcaa
     3541 gctgagcaac tccgtgtctg gcggcctgac cagcttcgac tacgagcaga tccgggccga
     3601 tgagacactg cagagacagc tgtccgtgga ggtggccttt gccgccaaca atctgttcag
     3661 ggcagtggtg ggacagaccg gcaagaagat cgagcagagc aagtccgagg agaatgagga
     3721 ggactttctg ctgtggaagg ccgagaagat cgccgagtcc atcaagaagg agggcgaggg
     3781 caacacactg aagtctatcc tgcagttctt tggcggcgcc agctcctggg atctgaatca
     3841 cttctgcgca gcctacggca acgagtctag cgccctgggc tatgagacaa agtttgccga
     3901 tgacctgagg aaggccatct actccctgcg caatgagaca ttccacttta ccacactgaa
     3961 caagggctct tttgactgga atgccaagct gatcggcgat atgttcagcc acgaggcagc
     4021 aaccggcatc gcagtggaga ggacacgctt ttacagcaac aatctgccta tgttctatcg
     4081 ggagtccgac ctgaagagaa tcatggatca cctgtataac acctatcacc ctcgcgccag
     4141 ccaggtgcca tctttcaaca gcgtgtttgt gaggaagaat tttcgcctgt tcctgtccaa
     4201 caccctgaac accaatacat ctttcgacac agaggtgtac cagaagtggg agtccggcgt
     4261 gtactatctg tttaaggaga tctactacaa ctctttcctg ccaagcggcg acgcccacca
     4321 cctgttcttt gagggcctga ggcgcatcag gaaggaggcc gataatctgc ccatcgtggg
     4381 caaggaggcc aagaagcgca acgccgtgca ggactttggc cggagatgcg atgagctgaa
     4441 gaacctgtct ctgagcgcca tctgtcagat gatcatgacc gagtacaatg agcagaacaa
     4501 tggcaacagg aaggtgaaga gcacacggga ggacaagaga aagcccgata tcttccagca
     4561 ctacaagatg ctgctgctgc gcaccctgca ggaggccttt gccatctata tcaggcgcga
     4621 ggagttcaag tttatcttcg acctgcccaa gacactgtac gtgatgaagc ccgtggagga
     4681 gtttctgcct aactggaagt ccggcatgtt cgactctctg gtggagcggg tgaagcagtc
     4741 ccctgatctg cagagatggt atgtgctgtg caagttcctg aatggccggc tgctgaacca
     4801 gctgagcggc gtgatcagat cctacatcca gtttgcaggc gacatccagc ggagagcaaa
     4861 ggcaaaccac aatcggctgt atatggataa tacccagaga gtggagtact attctaacgt
     4921 gctggaggtg gtggacttct gcatcaaggg cacatccagg ttctctaacg tgttcagcga
     4981 ttacttccgc gatgaggacg cctacgccga ttatctggac aactatctgc agtttaagga
     5041 cgagaagatc gccgaggtga gcagcttcgc cgccctgaaa accttctgta acgaggagga
     5101 ggtgaaggcc ggcatctaca tggacggcga gaatcctgtg atgcagagga acatcgtgat
     5161 ggccaagctg ttcggccctg atgaggtgct gaagaatgtg gtgccaaagg tgacacggga
     5221 ggagatcgag gagtactatc agctggagaa gcagatcgcc ccatacagac agaacggcta
     5281 ttgtaagtcc gaggaggacc agaagaagct gctgaggttc cagcgcatca agaatcgcgt
     5341 ggagtttcag accatcacag agttctctga gatcatcaac gagctgctgg gccagctgat
     5401 ctcctggtct tttctgcggg agagagatct gctgtacttt cagctgggct tccactatct
     5461 gtgcctgcac aatgacaccg agaagcctgc cgagtacaag gagatcagcc gggaggatgg
     5521 cacagtgatc agaaacgcca tcctgcacca ggtggcagca atgtacgtgg gaggcctgcc
     5581 agtgtatacc ctggccgaca agaagctggc cgccttcgag aagggagagg cagactgtaa
     5641 gctgagcatc tccaaggata cagccggcgc cggcaagaag atcaaggatt tctttcggta
     5701 ctccaagtat gtgctgatca aggacagaat gctgaccgat cagaaccaga agtacacaat
     5761 ctatctggcc ggcctggagc tgttcgagaa taccgatgag cacgacaaca tcacagacgt
     5821 gcggaagtac gtggatcact ttaagtacta tgccacctct gacgagaatg ccatgagcat
     5881 cctggatctg tattccgaga tccacgacag attctttaca tacgatatga agtaccagaa
     5941 gaacgtggcc aatatgctgg agaacatcct gctgaggcac ttcgtgctga tccgccccga
     6001 gttctttacc ggcagcaaga aggtcggcga gggcaagaag atcacatgca aggccagggc
     6061 ccagatcgag atcgccgaga atggcatgcg ctccgaggac tttacctaca agctgagcga
     6121 tggcaagaag aatatctcca catgtatgat cgccgccagg gaccagaagt atctgaacac
     6181 cgtggcccgc ctgctgtact atccacacga ggccaagaag agcatcgtgg acacacggga
     6241 gaagaagaac aacaagaaaa ccaatagagg cgatggcaca ttcaacaagc agaagggcac
     6301 cgccaggaag gagaaggaca atggcccccg cgagtttaac gataccggct tctccaatac
     6361 accatttgcc ggcttcgatc cctttagaaa ctctTGATTG ACAGCTAGCT CAGTCCTAGG
     6421 TATAATGCTA GCGTCTATTG CCCTCTATAT CGGGCTGTTC TCCAAACGGA GACGGAGATT
     6481 CGTCTCGGTC TATTGCCCTC TATATCGGGC TGTTCTCCAA ACaagcttta atgcggtagt
     6541 ttatcacagt taaattgcta acgcagtcag gcaccgtgta tgaaatctaa caatgcgctc
     6601 atcgtcatcc tcggcaccgt caccctggat gctgtaggca taggcttggt tatgccggta
     6661 ctgccgggcc tcttgcggga tatcgtccat tccgacagca tcgccagtca ctatggcgtg
     6721 ctgctagcgc tatatgcgtt gatgcaattt ctatgcgcac ccgttctcgg agcactgtcc
     6781 gaccgctttg gccgccgccc agtcctgctc gcttcgctac ttggagccac tatcgactac
     6841 gcgatcatgg cgaccacacc cgtcctgtgg atcctctacg ccggacgcat cgtggccggc
     6901 atcaccggcg ccacaggtgc ggttgctggc gcctatatcg ccgacatcac cgatggggaa
     6961 gatcgggctc gccacttcgg gctcatgagc gcttgtttcg gcgtgggtat ggtggcaggc
     7021 cccgtggccg ggggactgtt gggcgccatc tccttgcatg caccattcct tgcggcggcg
     7081 gtgctcaacg gcctcaacct actactgggc tgcttcctaa tgcaggagtc gcataaggga
     7141 gagcgtcgac cgatgccctt gagagccttc aacccagtca gctccttccg gtgggcgcgg
     7201 ggcatgacta tcgtcgccgc acttatgact gtcttcttta tcatgcaact cgtaggacag
     7261 gtgccggcag cgctctgggt cattttcggc gaggaccgct ttcgctggag cgcgacgatg
     7321 atcggcctgt cgcttgcggt attcggaatc ttgcacgccc tcgctcaagc cttcgtcact
     7381 ggtcccgcca ccaaacgttt cggcgagaag caggccatta tcgccggcat ggcggccgac
     7441 gcgctgggct acgtcttgct ggcgttcgcg acgcgaggct ggatggcctt ccccattatg
     7501 attcttctcg cttccggcgg catcgggatg cccgcgttgc aggccatgct gtccaggcag
     7561 gtagatgacg accatcaggg acagcttcaa ggatcgctcg cggctcttac cagcctaact
     7621 tcgatcattg gaccgctgat cgtcacggcg atttatgccg cctcggcgag cacatggaac
     7681 gggttggcat ggattgtagg cgccgcccta taccttgtct gcctccccgc gttgcgtcgc
     7741 ggtgcatgga gccgggccac ctcgacctga atggaagccg gcggcacctc gctaacggat
     7801 tcaccactcc aagaattgga gccaatcaat tcttgcggag aactgtgaat gcgcaaacca
     7861 acccttggca gaacatatcc atcgcgtccg ccatctccag cagccgcacg cggcgcatct
     7921 cgggcagcgt tgggtcctgg ccacgggtgc gcatgatcgt gctcctgtcg ttgaggaccc
     7981 ggctaggctg gcggggttgc cttactggtt agcagaatga atcaccgata cgcgagcgaa
     8041 cgtgaagcga ctgctgctgc aaaacgtctg cgacctgagc aacaacatga atggtcttcg
     8101 gtttccgtgt ttcgtaaagt ctggaaacgc ggaagtcccc tacgtgctgc tgaagttgcc
     8161 cgcaacagag agtggaacca accggtgata ccacgatact atgactgaga gtcaacgcca
     8221 tgagcggcct catttcttat tctgagttac aacagtccgc accgctgtcc ggtagctcct
     8281 tccggtgggc gcggggcatg actatcgtcg ccgcacttat gactgtcttc tttatcatgc
     8341 aactcgtagg acaggtgccg gcagcgccca acagtccccc ggccacgggg cctgccacca
     8401 tacccacgcc gaaacaagcg ccctgcacca ttatgttccg gatctgcatc gcaggatgct
     8461 gctggctacc ctgtggaaca
//
