>Addgene plasmid #91913 | pC023 - CaCas13a from [Clostridium] aminophilum DSM 10710 | addgene full sequence | sequence record 181267 | Addgene NGS Result
ATCTGAACACCGTGGCCCGCCTGCTGTACTATCCACACGAGGCCAAGAAGAGCATCGTGGACACACGGGA
GAAGAAGAACAACAAGAAAACCAATAGAGGCGATGGCACATTCAACAAGCAGAAGGGCACCGCCAGGAAG
GAGAAGGACAATGGCCCCCGCGAGTTTAACGATACCGGCTTCTCCAATACACCATTTGCCGGCTTCGATC
CCTTTAGAAACTCTTGATTGACAGCTAGCTCAGTCCTAGGTATAATGCTAGCGTCTATTGCCCTCTATAT
CGGGCTGTTCTCCAAACGGAGACGGAGATTCGTCTCGGTCTATTGCCCTCTATATCGGGCTGTTCTCCAA
ACAAGCTTTAATGCGGTAGTTTATCACAGTTAAATTGCTAACGCAGTCAGGCACCGTGTATGAAATCTAA
CAATGCGCTCATCGTCATCCTCGGCACCGTCACCCTGGATGCTGTAGGCATAGGCTTGGTTATGCCGGTA
CTGCCGGGCCTCTTGCGGGATATCGTCCATTCCGACAGCATCGCCAGTCACTATGGCGTGCTGCTAGCGC
TATATGCGTTGATGCAATTTCTATGCGCACCCGTTCTCGGAGCACTGTCCGACCGCTTTGGCCGCCGCCC
AGTCCTGCTCGCTTCGCTACTTGGAGCCACTATCGACTACGCGATCATGGCGACCACACCCGTCCTGTGG
ATCCTCTACGCCGGACGCATCGTGGCCGGCATCACCGGCGCCACAGGTGCGGTTGCTGGCGCCTATATCG
CCGACATCACCGATGGGGAAGATCGGGCTCGCCACTTCGGGCTCATGAGCGCTTGTTTCGGCGTGGGTAT
GGTGGCAGGCCCCGTGGCCGGGGGACTGTTGGGCGCCATCTCCTTGCATGCACCATTCCTTGCGGCGGCG
GTGCTCAACGGCCTCAACCTACTACTGGGCTGCTTCCTAATGCAGGAGTCGCATAAGGGAGAGCGTCGAC
CGATGCCCTTGAGAGCCTTCAACCCAGTCAGCTCCTTCCGGTGGGCGCGGGGCATGACTATCGTCGCCGC
ACTTATGACTGTCTTCTTTATCATGCAACTCGTAGGACAGGTGCCGGCAGCGCTCTGGGTCATTTTCGGC
GAGGACCGCTTTCGCTGGAGCGCGACGATGATCGGCCTGTCGCTTGCGGTATTCGGAATCTTGCACGCCC
TCGCTCAAGCCTTCGTCACTGGTCCCGCCACCAAACGTTTCGGCGAGAAGCAGGCCATTATCGCCGGCAT
GGCGGCCGACGCGCTGGGCTACGTCTTGCTGGCGTTCGCGACGCGAGGCTGGATGGCCTTCCCCATTATG
ATTCTTCTCGCTTCCGGCGGCATCGGGATGCCCGCGTTGCAGGCCATGCTGTCCAGGCAGGTAGATGACG
ACCATCAGGGACAGCTTCAAGGATCGCTCGCGGCTCTTACCAGCCTAACTTCGATCATTGGACCGCTGAT
CGTCACGGCGATTTATGCCGCCTCGGCGAGCACATGGAACGGGTTGGCATGGATTGTAGGCGCCGCCCTA
TACCTTGTCTGCCTCCCCGCGTTGCGTCGCGGTGCATGGAGCCGGGCCACCTCGACCTGAATGGAAGCCG
GCGGCACCTCGCTAACGGATTCACCACTCCAAGAATTGGAGCCAATCAATTCTTGCGGAGAACTGTGAAT
GCGCAAACCAACCCTTGGCAGAACATATCCATCGCGTCCGCCATCTCCAGCAGCCGCACGCGGCGCATCT
CGGGCAGCGTTGGGTCCTGGCCACGGGTGCGCATGATCGTGCTCCTGTCGTTGAGGACCCGGCTAGGCTG
GCGGGGTTGCCTTACTGGTTAGCAGAATGAATCACCGATACGCGAGCGAACGTGAAGCGACTGCTGCTGC
AAAACGTCTGCGACCTGAGCAACAACATGAATGGTCTTCGGTTTCCGTGTTTCGTAAAGTCTGGAAACGC
GGAAGTCCCCTACGTGCTGCTGAAGTTGCCCGCAACAGAGAGTGGAACCAACCGGTGATACCACGATACT
ATGACTGAGAGTCAACGCCATGAGCGGCCTCATTTCTTATTCTGAGTTACAACAGTCCGCACCGCTGCCG
GTAGCTCCTTCCGGTGGGCGCGGGGCATGACTATCGTCGCCGCACTTATGACTGTCTTCTTTATCATGCA
ACTCGTAGGACAGGTGCCGGCAGCGCCCAACAGTCCCCCGGCCACGGGGCCTGCCACCATACCCACGCCG
AAACAAGCGCCCTGCACCATTATGTTCCGGATCTGCATCGCAGGATGCTGCTGGCTACCCTGTGGAACAC
CTACATCTGTATTAACGAAGCGCTAACCGTTTTTATCAGGCTCTGGGAGGCAGAATAAATGATCATATCG
TCAATTATTACCTCCACGGGGAGAGCCTGAGCAAACTGGCCTCAGGCATTTGAGAAGCACACGGTCACAC
TGCTTCCGGTAGTCAATAAACCGGTAAACCAGCAATAGACATAAGCGGCTATTTAACGACCCTGCCCTGA
ACCGACGACCGGGTCGAATTTGCTTTCGAATTTCTGCCATTCATCCGCTTATTATCACTTATTCAGGCGT
AGCAACCAGGCGTTTAAGGGCACCAATAACTGCCTTAAAAAAATTACGCCCCGCCCTGCCACTCATCGCA
GTACTGTTGTAATTCATTAAGCATTCTGCCGACATGGAAGCCATCACAAACGGCATGATGAACCTGAATC
GCCAGCGGCATCAGCACCTTGTCGCCTTGCGTATAATATTTGCCCATGGTGAAAACGGGGGCGAAGAAGT
TGTCCATATTGGCCACGTTTAAATCAAAACTGGTGAAACTCACCCAGGGATTGGCTGACACGAAAAACAT
ATTCTCAATAAACCCTTTAGGGAAATAGGCCAGGTTTTCACCGTAACACGCCACATCTTGCGAATATATG
TGTAGAAACTGCCGGAAATCGTCGTGGTATTCACTCCAGAGCGATGAAAACGTTTCAGTTTGCTCATGGA
AAACGGTGTAACAAGGGTGAACACTATCCCATATCACCAGCTCACCGTCTTTCATTGCCATACGGAATTC
CGGATGAGCATTCATCAGGCGGGCAAGAATGTGAATAAAGGCCGGATAAAACTTGTGCTTATTTTTCTTT
ACGGTCTTTAAAAAGGCCGTAATATCCAGCTGAACGGTCTGGTTATAGGTACATTGAGCAACTGACTGAA
ATGCCTCAAAATGTTCTTTACGATGCCATTGGGATATATCAACGGTGGTATATCCAGTGATTTTTTTCTC
CATTTTAGCTTCCTTAGCTCCTGAAAATCTCGATAACTCAAAAAATACGCCCGGTAGTGATCTTATTTCA
TTATGGTGAAAGTTGGAACCTCTTACGTGCCGATCAACGTGTCATTTTCGCCAAAAGTTGGCCCAGGGCT
TCCCGGTATCAACAGGGACACCAGGATTTATTTATTCTGCGAAGTGATCTTCCGTCACAGGTATTTATTC
GGCGCAAAGTGCGTCGGGTGATGCTGCCAACTTACTGATTTAGTGTATGATGGTGTTTTTGAGGTGCTCC
AGTGGCTTCTGTTTCTATCAGCTGTCCCTCCTGTTCAGCTACTGACGGGGTGGTGCGTAACGGCAAAAGC
ACCGCCGGACATCAGCGCTAGCGGAGTGTATACTGGCTTACTATGTTGGCACTGATGAGGGTGTCAGTGA
AGTGCTTCATGTGGCAGGAGAAAAAAGGCTGCACCGGTGCGTCAGCAGAATATGTGATACAGGATATATT
CCGCTTCCTCGCTCACTGACTCGCTACGCTCGGTCGTTCGACTGCGGCGAGCGGAAATGGCTTACGAACG
GGGCGGAGATTTCCTGGAAGATGCCAGGAAGATACTTAACAGGGAAGTGAGAGGGCCGCGGCAAAGCCGT
TTTTCCATAGGCTCCGCCCCCCTGACAAGCATCACGAAATCTGACGCTCAAATCAGTGGTGGCGAAACCC
GACAGGACTATAAAGATACCAGGCGTTTCCCCCTGGCGGCTCCCTCGTGCGCTCTCCTGTTCCTGCCTTT
CGGTTTACCGGTGTCATTCCGCTGTTATGGCCGCGTTTGTCTCATTCCACGCCTGACACTCAGTTCCGGG
TAGGCAGTTCGCTCCAAGCTGGACTGTATGCACGAACCCCCCGTTCAGTCCGACCGCTGCGCCTTATCCG
GTAACTATCGTCTTGAGTCCAACCCGGAAAGACATGCAAAAGCACCACTGGCAGCAGCCACTGGTAATTG
ATTTAGAGGAGTTAGTCTTGAAGTCATGCGCCGGTTAAGGCTAAACTGAAAGGACAAGTTTTGGTGACTG
CGCTCCTCCAAGCCAGTTACCTCGGTTCAAAGAGTTGGTAGCTCAGAGAACCTTCGAAAAACCGCCCTGC
AAGGCGGTTTTTTCGTTTTCAGAGCAAGAGATTACGCGCAGACCAAAACGATCTCAAGAAGATCATCTTA
TTAATCAGATAAAATATTTCTAGATTTACACTTTATGCTTCCGGCTCGTATGTTAGGAGGTCTTATCCAT
GAAGTTCTCTAAGGTGGACCACACCCGGAGCGCCGTGGGCATCCAGAAGGCCACCGACTCTGTGCACGGC
ATGCTGTATACCGACCCCAAGAAGCAGGAAGTGAATGATCTGGACAAGAGGTTTGATCAGCTGAACGTGA
AGGCCAAGCGCCTGTATAACGTGTTCAATCAGTCCAAGGCCGAGGAGGACGATGACGAGAAGCGGTTTGG
CAAGGTGGTGAAGAAGCTGAACAGAGAGCTGAAGGACCTGCTGTTCCACCGGGAGGTGAGCAGATACAAC
TCCATCGGCAATGCCAAGTATAACTACTATGGCATCAAGTCCAACCCTGAGGAGATCGTGTCTAATCTGG
GCATGGTGGAGAGCCTGAAGGGAGAGCGGGACCCCCAGAAAGTGATCAGCAAGCTGCTGCTGTACTATCT
GAGAAAGGGCCTGAAGCCTGGCACCGACGGCCTGAGGATGATCCTGGAGGCCTCCTGCGGCCTGCGCAAG
CTGTCTGGCGATGAGAAGGAGCTGAAGGTGTTCCTGCAGACCCTGGATGAGGACTTTGAGAAGAAAACCT
TCAAGAAGAACCTGATCCGGTCTATCGAGAACCAGAATATGGCCGTGCAGCCAAGCAACGAGGGCGACCC
CATCATCGGCATCACCCAGGGCCGGTTTAATAGCCAGAAGAACGAGGAGAAGTCCGCCATCGAGAGAATG
ATGTCTATGTACGCCGATCTGAACGAGGACCACAGGGAGGATGTGCTGCGCAAGCTGCGGAGACTGAATG
TGCTGTATTTCAACGTGGACACCGAGAAAACCGAGGAGCCCACCCTGCCTGGAGAGGTGGATACAAATCC
AGTGTTTGAAGTGTGGCACGACCACGAGAAGGGCAAGGAGAACGATAGACAGTTTGCCACCTTCGCCAAG
ATCCTGACCGAGGACAGGGAGACACGCAAGAAGGAGAAGCTGGCCGTGAAGGAGGCCCTGAATGACCTGA
AGAGCGCCATCAGGGATCACAACATCATGGCCTACCGCTGTTCCATCAAGGTGACCGAGCAGGATAAGGA
CGGCCTGTTCTTTGAGGACCAGCGGATCAATAGATTCTGGATTCACCACATCGAGTCTGCCGTGGAGAGA
ATCCTGGCCAGCATCAACCCCGAGAAGCTGTATAAGCTGCGCATCGGCTATCTGGGCGAGAAAGTGTGGA
AGGATCTGCTGAATTACCTGAGCATCAAGTATATCGCCGTGGGCAAGGCCGTGTTCCACTTTGCCATGGA
GGACCTGGGCAAGACCGGCCAGGATATCGAGCTGGGCAAGCTGAGCAACTCCGTGTCTGGCGGCCTGACC
AGCTTCGACTACGAGCAGATCCGGGCCGATGAGACACTGCAGAGACAGCTGTCCGTGGAGGTGGCCTTTG
CCGCCAACAATCTGTTCAGGGCAGTGGTGGGACAGACCGGCAAGAAGATCGAGCAGAGCAAGTCCGAGGA
GAATGAGGAGGACTTTCTGCTGTGGAAGGCCGAGAAGATCGCCGAGTCCATCAAGAAGGAGGGCGAGGGC
AACACACTGAAGTCTATCCTGCAGTTCTTTGGCGGCGCCAGCTCCTGGGATCTGAATCACTTCTGCGCAG
CCTACGGCAACGAGTCTAGCGCCCTGGGCTATGAGACAAAGTTTGCCGATGACCTGAGGAAGGCCATCTA
CTCCCTGCGCAATGAGACATTCCACTTTACCACACTGAACAAGGGCTCTTTTGACTGGAATGCCAAGCTG
ATCGGCGATATGTTCAGCCACGAGGCAGCAACCGGCATCGCAGTGGAGAGGACACGCTTTTACAGCAACA
ATCTGCCTATGTTCTATCGGGAGTCCGACCTGAAGAGAATCATGGATCACCTGTATAACACCTATCACCC
TCGCGCCAGCCAGGTGCCATCTTTCAACAGCGTGTTTGTGAGGAAGAATTTTCGCCTGTTCCTGTCCAAC
ACCCTGAACACCAATACATCTTTCGACACAGAGGTGTACCAGAAGTGGGAGTCCGGCGTGTACTATCTGT
TTAAGGAGATCTACTACAACTCTTTCCTGCCAAGCGGCGACGCCCACCACCTGTTCTTTGAGGGCCTGAG
GCGCATCAGGAAGGAGGCCGATAATCTGCCCATCGTGGGCAAGGAGGCCAAGAAGCGCAACGCCGTGCAG
GACTTTGGCCGGAGATGCGATGAGCTGAAGAACCTGTCTCTGAGCGCCATCTGTCAGATGATCATGACCG
AGTACAATGAGCAGAACAATGGCAACAGGAAGGTGAAGAGCACACGGGAGGACAAGAGAAAGCCCGATAT
CTTCCAGCACTACAAGATGCTGCTGCTGCGCACCCTGCAGGAGGCCTTTGCCATCTATATCAGGCGCGAG
GAGTTCAAGTTTATCTTCGACCTGCCCAAGACACTGTACGTGATGAAGCCCGTGGAGGAGTTTCTGCCTA
ACTGGAAGTCCGGCATGTTCGACTCTCTGGTGGAGCGGGTGAAGCAGTCCCCTGATCTGCAGAGATGGTA
TGTGCTGTGCAAGTTCCTGAATGGCCGGCTGCTGAACCAGCTGAGCGGCGTGATCAGATCCTACATCCAG
TTTGCAGGCGACATCCAGCGGAGAGCAAAGGCAAACCACAATCGGCTGTATATGGATAATACCCAGAGAG
TGGAGTACTATTCTAACGTGCTGGAGGTGGTGGACTTCTGCATCAAGGGCACATCCAGGTTCTCTAACGT
GTTCAGCGATTACTTCCGCGATGAGGACGCCTACGCCGATTATCTGGACAACTATCTGCAGTTTAAGGAC
GAGAAGATCGCCGAGGTGAGCAGCTTCGCCGCCCTGAAAACCTTCTGTAACGAGGAGGAGGTGAAGGCCG
GCATCTACATGGACGGCGAGAATCCTGTGATGCAGAGGAACATCGTGATGGCCAAGCTGTTCGGCCCTGA
TGAGGTGCTGAAGAATGTGGTGCCAAAGGTGACACGGGAGGAGATCGAGGAGTACTATCAGCTGGAGAAG
CAGATCGCCCCATACAGACAGAACGGCTATTGTAAGTCCGAGGAGGACCAGAAGAAGCTGCTGAGGTTCC
AGCGCATCAAGAATCGCGTGGAGTTTCAGACCATCACAGAGTTCTCTGAGATCATCAACGAGCTGCTGGG
CCAGCTGATCTCCTGGTCTTTTCTGCGGGAGAGAGATCTGCTGTACTTTCAGCTGGGCTTCCACTATCTG
TGCCTGCACAATGACACCGAGAAGCCTGCCGAGTACAAGGAGATCAGCCGGGAGGATGGCACAGTGATCA
GAAACGCCATCCTGCACCAGGTGGCAGCAATGTACGTGGGAGGCCTGCCAGTGTATACCCTGGCCGACAA
GAAGCTGGCCGCCTTCGAGAAGGGAGAGGCAGACTGTAAGCTGAGCATCTCCAAGGATACAGCCGGCGCC
GGCAAGAAGATCAAGGATTTCTTTCGGTACTCCAAGTATGTGCTGATCAAGGACAGAATGCTGACCGATC
AGAACCAGAAGTACACAATCTATCTGGCCGGCCTGGAGCTGTTCGAGAATACCGATGAGCACGACAACAT
CACAGACGTGCGGAAGTACGTGGATCACTTTAAGTACTATGCCACCTCTGACGAGAATGCCATGAGCATC
CTGGATCTGTATTCCGAGATCCACGACAGATTCTTTACATACGATATGAAGTACCAGAAGAACGTGGCCA
ATATGCTGGAGAACATCCTGCTGAGGCACTTCGTGCTGATCCGCCCCGAGTTCTTTACCGGCAGCAAGAA
GGTCGGCGAGGGCAAGAAGATCACATGCAAGGCCAGGGCCCAGATCGAGATCGCCGAGAATGGCATGCGC
TCCGAGGACTTTACCTACAAGCTGAGCGATGGCAAGAAGAATATCTCCACATGTATGATCGCCGCCAGGG
ACCAGAAGT
Features (pLannotate 1.2.2; 12 found; start..end, strand, type, name):
    228..262     +  promoter       J23119 promoter: bacterial promoter (Registry of Standard Biological Parts BBa J23119)
    410..1600    +  CDS            TcR: tetracycline efflux protein; tet; confers resistance to tetracycline
   1842..1967    -  CDS            YPB1_ECOLX (fragment): Protein predicted: Swiss-Prot protein existence level 4. From Escherichia coli.
   2103..2196    +  CDS            TcR (fragment): tetracycline efflux protein; tet; confers resistance to tetracycline
   2193..2250    -  CDS            TcR (fragment): tetracycline efflux protein; tet; confers resistance to tetracycline
   2237..2335    +  CDS            YPB2_ECOLX (fragment): Protein predicted: Swiss-Prot protein existence level 4. From Escherichia coli.
   2637..3293    -  CDS            cat: CAT_ECOLX - Experimental evidence at protein level: Swiss-Prot protein existence level 1. This enzyme is an effector of chloramphenicol resistance in bacteria. From Escherichia coli. This protein is used as a marker in many commonly used cloning vectors, such as pACYC184.
   3294..3396    -  promoter       cat promoter: promoter of the E. coli cat gene encoding chloramphenicol acetyltransferase
   3517..3660    +  mobile_element IS1 (fragment): prokaryotic transposable element IS1
   3779..3834    -  rep_origin     RSF ori (fragment): Plasmids containing the RSF 1030 origin of replication can be propagated in E. coli cells that contain additional plasmids with compatible origins.
   3922..4467    -  rep_origin     p15A ori: Plasmids containing the medium-copy-number p15A origin of replication can be propagated in E. coli cells that contain a second plasmid with the ColE1 origin.
   4505..4534    +  promoter       lac promoter: promoter for the E. coli lac operon
