[The description below was written by a language model from this plasmid's Addgene catalogue record, the feature table of its GenBank file and pLannotate feature annotations shown in this document.]
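Description:
pC023 is a low-copy bacterial expression plasmid of about 8.5 kb built on pACYC184. It carries the Cas13a (formerly C2c2) effector from [Clostridium] aminophilum DSM 10710 together with a cassette for cloning and expressing a guide RNA. The backbone supplies the p15A origin of replication, which is compatible with ColE1-type plasmids and so allows co-maintenance with a second plasmid in E. coli. It also supplies the chloramphenicol acetyltransferase gene with its native cat promoter, which is the listed selection marker. Both annotations additionally show a full-length tetracycline efflux gene (TcR) and a fragment of IS1 from Tn9, both remnants of pACYC184, although tetracycline is not given as a selection in the catalogue entry.

The roughly 4.3 kb insert has two transcription units. A lac promoter followed by a Shine-Dalgarno sequence drives the Cas13a open reading frame, labelled C2c2-7 in the depositor's map, and an Eco31I (BsaI-type) site sits at the junction just upstream of the coding sequence. Immediately downstream, the strong constitutive synthetic J23119 promoter drives a minimal CRISPR array. This array consists of two direct repeats flanking a short BsmBI insertion site, so a spacer of choice can be dropped in by Type IIS restriction cloning to produce a crRNA between the cognate repeats. No epitope or purification tags are annotated on the protein.

The plasmid is intended for expressing CaCas13a with a user-defined guide in bacteria. This makes it suitable for testing programmable RNA targeting and for comparing this Cas13a orthologue with others. The automated annotation did not identify the Cas13a gene or the direct repeats, which appear only in the depositor's GenBank record.
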