Addgene plasmid #91913: pC023 - CaCas13a from [Clostridium] aminophilum DSM 10710
Purpose: Expresses CaCas13a for bacterial expression and contains backbone for spacer cloning
Depositing lab: Feng Zhang. Depositing organization: Broad Institute. Publication: RNA targeting with CRISPR-Cas13. Abudayyeh OO, Gootenberg JS, Essletzbichler P, Han S, Joung J, Belanto JJ, Verdine V, Cox DBT, Kellner MJ, Regev A, Lander ES, Voytas DF, Ting AY, Zhang F. Nature. 2017 Oct 4. doi: 10.1038/nature24049. PubMed 28976959.
Backbone
  Vector backbone: pACYC184
  Backbone size w/o insert (bp): 4197
  Total vector size (bp): 8480
  Vector type: Bacterial Expression
Growth in bacteria
  Bacterial resistance: Chloramphenicol, 25 μg/mL
  Growth temperature: 37°C
  Growth strain: NEB Stable
  Copy number: Low Copy
Gene/Insert
  Gene/Insert name: CaCas13a and guide expression cassette
  Species: [Clostridium] aminophilum DSM 10710
  Insert size (bp): 4283
Terms and licenses: Academic/Nonprofit Terms; Industry Terms: Not Available to Industry
How to cite: pC023 - CaCas13a from [Clostridium] aminophilum DSM 10710 was a gift from Feng Zhang (Addgene plasmid # 91913 ; http://n2t.net/addgene:91913 ; RRID:Addgene_91913)
